>Addgene plasmid #146018 | pAc5.1C-Fluc-nanos_C | depositor full sequence | sequence record 288463 | Full Sequence
CTTCAAGGAATTAATTCTATATTCTAAAAACACAAATGATACTTCTAAAAAAAATCATGAATGGCATCAA
CTCTGAATCAAATCTTTGCAGATGCACCTACTTCTCATTTCCACTGTCACATCATTTTTCCAGATCTCGC
TGCCTGTTATGTGGCCCACAAACCAAGACACGTTTTATGGCCATTAAAGCTGGCTGATCGTCGCCAAACA
CCAAATACATATCAATATGTACATTCGAGAAAGAAGCGATCAAAGAAGCGTCTTCGGGCGAGTAGGAGAA
TGCGGAGGAGAAGGAGAACGAGCTGATCTAGTATCTCTCCACAATCCAATGCCAACTGACCAACTGGCCA
TATTCGGAGCAATTTGAAGCCAATTTCCATCGCCTGGCGATCGCTCCATTCTTGGCTATATGTTTTTCAC
CGTTCCCGGGGCCATTTTCAAAGACTCGTCGGTAAGATAAGATTGTGTCACTCGCTGTCTCTCTTCATTT
GTCGAAGAATGCTGAGGAATTTCGCGATGACGTCGGCGAGTATTTTGAAGAATGAGAATAATTTGTATTT
ATACGAAAATCAGTTAGTGGAATTTTCTACAAAAACATGTTATCTATAGATAATTTTGTTGCAAAATATG
TTGACTATGACAAAGATTGTATGTATATACCTTTAATGTATTCTCATTTTCTTATGTATTTATAATGGCA
ATGATGATACTGATGATATTTTAAGATGATGCCAGACCACAGGCTGATTTCTGCGTCTTTTGCCGAACGC
AGTGCATGTGCGGTTGTTGTTTTTTGGAATAGTTTCAATTTTCGGACTGTCCGCTTTGATTTCAGTTTCT
TGGCTTATTCAAAAAGCAAAGTAAAGCCAAAAAAGCGAGATGGCAATACCAAATGCGGCAAAACGGTAGT
GGAAGGAAAGGGGTGCGGGGCAGCGGAAGGAAGGGTGGGGCGGGGCGTGGCGGGGTCTGTGGCTGGGCGC
GACGTCACCGACGTTGGAGCCACTCCTTTGACCATGTGTGCGTGTGTGTATTATTCGTGTCTCGCCACTC
GCCGGTTGTTTTTTTCTTTTTATCTCGCTCTCTCTAGCGCCATCTCGTACGCATGCTCAACGCACCGCAT
GTTGCCGTGTCCTTTATGCGTCATTTTGGCTCGAAATAGGCAATTATTTAAACAAAGATTAGTCAACGAA
AACGCTAAAATAAATAAGTCTACAATATGGTTACTTATTGCCATGTGTGTGCAGCCAACGATAGCAACAA
AAGCAACAACACAGTGGCTTTCCCTCTTTCACTTTTTGTTTGCAAGCGCGTGCGAGCAAGACGGCACGAC
CGGCAAACGCAATTACGCTGACAAAGAGCAGACGAAGTTTTGGCCGAAAAACATCAAGGCGCCTGATACG
AATGCATTTGCAATAACAATTGCGATATTTAATATTGTTTATGAAGCTGTTTGACTTCAAAACACACAAA
AAAAAAAATAAAACAAATTATTTGAAAGAGAATTAGGAATCGGACAGCTTATCGTTACGGGCTAACAGCA
CACCGAGACGAAATAGCTTACCTGACGTCACAGCCTCTGGAAGAACTGCCGCCAAGCAGAGAGAGAGAGA
AAAAGAGGGAGAGCAGCTTAGACCGCATGTGCTTGTGTGTGAGGCGTCTCTCTCTTCGTCTCCTGTTTGC
GCAAACGCATAGACTGCACTGAGAAAATCGATTACCTATTTTTTATGAATGAATATTTGCACTATTACTA
TTCAAAACTATTAAGATAGCAATCACATTCAATAGCCAAATACTATACCACCTGAGCGATGCAACGAAAT
GATCAATTTGAGCAAAAATGCTGCATATTTAGGACGGCATCATTATAGAAATGCTTCTTGCTGTGTACTT
TTCTCTCGTCTGGCAGCTGTTTCGCCGTTATTGTTAAAACCGGCTTAAGTTAGGTGTGTTTTCTACGACT
AGTGATGCCCCTACTAGAAGATGTGTGTTGCACAAATGTCCCTGAATAACCAATTTGAAGTGCAGATAGC
AGTAAACGTAAGCTAATATGAATATTATTTAACTGTAATGTTTTAATATCGCTGGACATTACTAATAAAC
CCACTATAAACACATGTACATATGTATGTTTTGGCATACAATGAGTAGTTGGGGAAAAAATGTGTAAAAG
CACCGTGACCATCACAGCATAAAGATAACCAGCTGAAGTATCGAATATGAGTAACCCCCAAATTGAATCA
CATGCCGCAACTGATAGGACCCATGGAAGTACACTCTTCATGGCGATATACAAGACACACACAAGCACGA
ACACCCAGTTGCGGAGGAAATTCTCCGTAAATGAAAACCCAATCGGCGAACAATTCATACCCATATATGG
TAAAAGTTTTGAACGCGACTTGAGAGCGGAGAGCATTGCGGCTGATAAGGTTTTAGCGCTAAGCGGGCTT
TATAAAACGGGCTGCGGGACCAGTTTTCATATCACTACCGTTTGAGTTCTTGTGCTGTGTGGATACTCCT
CCCGACACAAAGCCGCTCCATCAGCCAGCAGTCGTCTAATCCAGAGACCCCGGATCGGGGTACCAACATG
GCCGAAGACGCCAAAAACATAAAGAAAGGCCCGGCACCATTCTATCCACTAGAGGATGGAACCGCTGGAG
AGCAACTGCATAAGGCTATGAAGAGATACGCCCTGGTTCCTGGAACAATTGCTTTTACAGATGCACATAT
CGAGGTGAACATCACGTACGCGGAATACTTCGAAATGTCCGTTCGGTTGGCAGAAGCTATGAAACGATAT
GGGCTGAATACAAATCACAGAATCGTCGTATGCAGTGAAAACTCTCTTCAATTCTTTATGCCGGTGTTGG
GCGCGTTATTTATCGGAGTTGCAGTTGCGCCCGCGAACGACATTTATAATGAACGTGAATTGCTCAACAG
TATGAACATTTCGCAGCCTACCGTAGTGTTTGTTTCCAAAAAGGGGTTGCAAAAAATTTTGAACGTGCAA
AAAAAATTACCAATAATCCAGAAAATTATTATCATGGATTCTAAAACGGATTACCAGGGATTTCAGTCGA
TGTACACGTTCGTCACATCTCATCTACCTCCCGGTTTTAATGAATACGATTTTGTACCAGAGTCCTTTGA
TCGTGACAAAACAATTGCACTGATAATGAACTCCTCTGGATCTACTGGGTTACCTAAGGGTGTGGCCCTT
CCGCATAGAACTGCCTGCGTCAGATTCTCGCATGCCAGAGATCCTATTTTTGGCAATCAAATCATTCCGG
ATACTGCGATTTTAAGTGTTGTTCCATTCCATCACGGTTTTGGAATGTTTACTACACTCGGATATTTGAT
ATGTGGATTTCGAGTCGTCTTAATGTATAGATTTGAAGAAGAGCTGTTTTTACGATCCCTTCAGGATTAC
AAAATTCAAAGTGCGTTGCTAGTACCAACCCTATTTTCATTCTTCGCCAAAAGCACTCTGATTGACAAAT
ACGATTTATCTAATTTACACGAAATTGCTTCTGGGGGCGCACCTCTTTCGAAAGAAGTCGGGGAAGCGGT
TGCAAAACGCTTCCATCTTCCAGGGATACGACAAGGATATGGGCTCACTGAGACTACATCAGCTATTCTG
ATTACACCCGAGGGGGATGATAAACCGGGCGCGGTCGGTAAAGTTGTTCCATTTTTTGAAGCGAAGGTTG
TGGATCTGGATACCGGGAAAACGCTGGGCGTTAATCAGAGAGGCGAATTATGTGTCAGAGGACCTATGAT
TATGTCCGGTTATGTAAACAATCCGGAAGCGACCAACGCCTTGATTGACAAGGATGGATGGCTACATTCT
GGAGACATAGCTTACTGGGACGAAGACGAACACTTCTTCATAGTTGACCGCTTGAAGTCTTTAATTAAAT
ACAAAGGGTATCAGGTGGCCCCCGCTGAATTGGAATCGATATTGTTACAACACCCCAACATCTTCGACGC
GGGCGTGGCAGGTCTTCCCGACGATGACGCCGGTGAACTTCCCGCCGCCGTTGTTGTTTTGGAGCACGGA
AAGACGATGACGGAAAAAGAGATCGTGGATTACGTCGCCAGTCAAGTAACAACCGCGAAAAAGTTGCGCG
GAGGAGTTGTGTTTGTGGACGAAGTACCGAAAGGTCTTACCGGAAAACTCGACGCAAGAAAAATCAGAGA
GATCCTCATAAAGGCCAAGAAGGGCGGAAAGTCCAAATTGTAAGAATTCGCTAGCAGAGGGCGAATCCAG
CTCTGGAGCAGAGGCTCTGGCAGCTTTTGCAGCGTTTATATAACATGAAATATATATACGCATTCCGATC
AAAGCTGGGTTAACCAGATAGATAGTAACGTTTAACTAGCGCCTGGCGCGTTCGATTTTAAAGAGATTTA
GAGCGTTATCCCGTGCCTATAGATCTTATAGTATAGACAACGAACGATCACTCAAATCCAAGTCAATAAT
TCAAGAATTTATGTCTGTTTCTGTGAAAGGGAAACTAATTTTGTTAAAGAAGACTTACAATATCGTAATA
CTTGTTCAATCGTCGTGGCCGATAGAAATATCTTACAATCCGAAAGTTGATGAATGGAATTGGTCTGCAA
CTGGTCGCCTTCATTTTGTAAAATGTTCGCTTGCGGCCGAAAAATTTCGATATATCTACAATTGATATAC
AATCTTTACTAAATTTTGAAAAAGGAACACTTTGAATTTCGAACTGTCAATCGTATCATTAGAATTTAAT
CTAAATTTAAATCTTGCTAAAGGAAATAGCAAGGAACACTTTCGTCGTCGGCTACGCATTCATTGTAAAA
TTTTAAATTTTGACATTCCGCACTTTTTGATAGATAAGCGAAGAGTATTTTTATTACATGTATCGCAAGT
ATTCATTTCAACACACATATCTATATATATATATATATATGTTATATATTTATTCAATTTTGTTTACCAT
TGATCAATTTTCACACATGAAACAACCGCCAGCATTATATAATTTTTTTTATTTTTTTAAAAAATGTGTA
CACATATTCTGAAAATGAAAAATTCAATGGCTCGAGTGCCAAATAAAGAAATGGTTACAATTTAAGGGTC
GACCGATGCCCTTGAGAGCCTTCAACCCAGTCAGCTCCTTCCGGTGGGCGCGGGGCATGACTATCGTCGC
CGCACTTATGACTGTCTTCTTTATCATGCAACTCGTAGGACAGGTGCCGGCAGCGCTCTGGGTCATTTTC
GGCGAGGACCGCTTTCGCTGGAGCGCGACGATGATCGGCCTGTCGCTTGCGGTATTCGGAATCTTGCACG
CCCTCGCTCAAGCCTTCGTCACTGGTCCCGCCACCAAACGTTTCGGCGAGAAGCAGGCCATTATCGCCGG
CATGGCGGCCGACGCGCTGGGCTACGTCTTGCTGGCGTTCGCGACGCGAGGCTGGATGGCCTTCCCCATT
ATGATTCTTCTCGCTTCCGGCGGCATCGGGATGCCCGCGTTGCAGGCCATGCTGTCCAGGCAGGTAGATG
ACGACCATCAGGGACAGCTTCAAGGATCGCTCGCGGCTCTTACCAGCCAGCAAAAGGCCAGGAACCGTAA
AAAGGCCGCGTTGCTGGCGTTTTTCCATAGGCTCCGCCCCCCTGACGAGCATCACAAAAATCGACGCTCA
AGTCAGAGGTGGCGAAACCCGACAGGACTATAAAGATACCAGGCGTTTCCCCCTGGAAGCTCCCTCGTGC
GCTCTCCTGTTCCGACCCTGCCGCTTACCGGATACCTGTCCGCCTTTCTCCCTTCGGGAAGCGTGGCGCT
TTCTCAATGCTCACGCTGTAGGTATCTCAGTTCGGTGTAGGTCGTTCGCTCCAAGCTGGGCTGTGTGCAC
GAACCCCCCGTTCAGCCCGACCGCTGCGCCTTATCCGGTAACTATCGTCTTGAGTCCAACCCGGTAAGAC
ACGACTTATCGCCACTGGCAGCAGCCACTGGTAACAGGATTAGCAGAGCGAGGTATGTAGGCGGTGCTAC
AGAGTTCTTGAAGTGGTGGCCTAACTACGGCTACACTAGAAGGACAGTATTTGGTATCTGCGCTCTGCTG
AAGCCAGTTACCTTCGGAAAAAGAGTTGGTAGCTCTTGATCCGGCAAACAAACCACCGCTGGTAGCGGTG
GTTTTTTTGTTTGCAAGCAGCAGATTACGCGCAGAAAAAAAGGATCTCAAGAAGATCCTTTGATCTTTTC
TACGGGGTCTGACGCTCAGTGGAACGAAAACTCACGTTAAGGGATTTTGGTCATGAGATTATCAAAAAGG
ATCTTCACCTAGATCCTTTTAAATTAAAAATGAAGTTTTAAATCAATCTAAAGTATATATGAGTAAACTT
GGTCTGACAGTTACCAATGCTTAATCAGTGAGGCACCTATCTCAGCGATCTGTCTATTTCGTTCATCCAT
AGTTGCCTGACTCCCCGTCGTGTAGATAACTACGATACGGGAGGGCTTACCATCTGGCCCCAGTGCTGCA
ATGATACCGCGAGACCCACGCTCACCGGCTCCAGATTTATCAGCAATAAACCAGCCAGCCGGAAGGGCCG
AGCGCAGAAGTGGTCCTGCAACTTTATCCGCCTCCATCCAGTCTATTAATTGTTGCCGGGAAGCTAGAGT
AAGTAGTTCGCCAGTTAATAGTTTGCGCAACGTTGTTGCCATTGCTGCAGGCATCGTGGTGTCACGCTCG
TCGTTTGGTATGGCTTCATTCAGCTCCGGTTCCCAACGATCAAGGCGAGTTACATGATCCCCCATGTTGT
GCAAAAAAGCGGTTAGCTCCTTCGGTCCTCCGATCGTTGTCAGAAGTAAGTTGGCCGCAGTGTTATCACT
CATGGTTATGGCAGCACTGCATAATTCTCTTACTGTCATGCCATCCGTAAGATGCTTTTCTGTGACTGGT
GAGTACTCAACCAAGTCATTCTGAGAATAGTGTATGCGGCGACCGAGTTGCTCTTGCCCGGCGTCAACAC
GGGATAATACCGCGCCACATAGCAGAACTTTAAAAGTGCTCATCATTGGAAAACGTTCTTCGGGGCGAAA
ACTCTCAAGGATCTTACCGCTGTTGAGATCCAGTTCGATGTAACCCACTCGTGCACCCAACTGATCTTCA
GCATCTTTTACTTTCACCAGCGTTTCTGGGTGAGCAAAAACAGGAAGGCAAAATGCCGCAAAAAAGGGAA
TAAGGGCGACACGGAAATGTTGAATACTCATACTCTTCCTTTTTCAATATTATTGAAGCATTTATCAGGG
TTATTGTCTCATGAGCGGATACATATTTGAATGTATTTAGAAAAATAAACAAATAGGGGTTCCGCGCACA
TTTCCCCGAAAAGTGCCACCTGACGTCTAAGAAACCATTATTATCATGACATTAACCTATAAAAATAGGC
GTATCACGAGCCCTTTCGT
Features (pLannotate 1.2.2; 7 found; start..end, strand, type, name):
     56..2568    +  promoter       Ac5 promoter: Drosophila melanogaster actin 5C promoter
   2594..4243    +  CDS            luciferase: firefly luciferase; luc
   4273..4336    +  ncRNA          nos TCE: Accession: RF00161 - Nanos 3' UTR translation control element
   5108..5578    +  CDS            TcR (fragment): tetracycline efflux protein; tet; confers resistance to tetracycline
   5622..6210    -  rep_origin     ori: high-copy-number ColE1/pMB1/pBR322/pUC origin of replication
   6381..7241    -  CDS            AmpR: β-lactamase; bla; confers resistance to ampicillin, carbenicillin, and related antibiotics
   7242..7346    -  promoter       AmpR promoter: bla
