[The description below was written by a language model from this plasmid's Addgene catalogue record and pLannotate feature annotations shown in this document.]
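Description:
pAc5.1C-Fluc-nanos_C is a 7,439 nt insect expression plasmid built to report on regulation conferred by the 3' untranslated region of the Drosophila melanogaster nanos (nos, CG5637) mRNA. The catalogue lists the backbone as unknown, although the name and the annotated parts point to a pAc5.1-type vector. In bacteria it is maintained through a ColE1/pMB1-family origin and selected with ampicillin via the β-lactamase gene and its own bla promoter. The record describes the plasmid as low copy, whereas the origin is annotated as a high-copy type, so the two sources do not fully agree. A fragment of a tetracycline efflux gene is also annotated, but it is only partial and is most likely a nonfunctional backbone remnant.

The expression cassette is driven by the Drosophila actin 5C (Ac5) promoter, a strong constitutive promoter used in fly cell lines. It controls a firefly luciferase open reading frame, followed immediately by nanos 3'UTR sequence. The annotation recognises the nanos translational control element within this region, a structured RNA motif known to mediate translational repression of nanos mRNA. According to the record, the 3'UTR carries deletions and mutations relative to the reference nanos transcript, which suggests that this "_C" version is one of a set of UTR variants, though the exact changes are not stated. No polyadenylation signal is annotated downstream.

Constructs of this design are typically transfected into insect cells so that luciferase activity reads out the effect of 3'UTR elements on translation or mRNA stability. The record itself states only insect expression of the nanos 3'UTR.
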