Addgene plasmid #146018: pAc5.1C-Fluc-nanos_C
Purpose: Insect Expression of nanos-3UTR
Depositing lab: Elisa Izaurralde. Depositing organization: Max Planck Institute for Developmental Biology.
Backbone
  Vector backbone: Unknown
  Vector type: Insect Expression
Growth in bacteria
  Bacterial resistance: Ampicillin, 100 μg/mL
  Growth temperature: 37°C
  Growth strain: DH5alpha
  Copy number: Low Copy
Gene/Insert
  Gene/Insert name: nanos-3UTR
  Species: D. melanogaster (fly)
  Mutation: 3'UTR contains deletions and mutations compared to the sequence from CG5637. NCBI:NM_057310.3
  Entrez Gene: nos (a.k.a. Dmel_CG5637, CG5637, DRONANOS, Dmel\CG5637, Dronanos, NANOS, NOS, Nanos, Nos, l(3)07117, l(3)j3B6, l(3)j4B6, nNOS)
  Cloning method: Unknown
Terms and licenses: Academic/Nonprofit Terms; Industry Terms: Not Available to Industry
Depositor comments: Plasmids from this collection were made available to the research community and donated after the lab closed. Please note that the sequence provided by the depositing laboratory may be theoretical/predicted or based on Sanger sequencing results. There may be discrepancies between sequencing results obtained by Addgene and the depositor sequence. If an Addgene verified sequence is not available, please contact before placing your order to request that our lab fully sequence the plasmid.
How to cite: pAc5.1C-Fluc-nanos_C was a gift from Elisa Izaurralde (Addgene plasmid # 146018 ; http://n2t.net/addgene:146018 ; RRID:Addgene_146018)
